Addgene plasmid #232217: cwby0008
Purpose: GGA cloning M-AGGA-promoter-ccdb-TTCC-HIS-SpyTag003
Depositing lab: David Baker. Depositing organization: University of Washington. Publication: Accelerating protein design by scaling experimental characterization. Qian J, Milles LF, Wicky BIM, Ragotte RJ, Motmaen A, Borst AJ, Skotheim R, Ols S, Coventry B, Li X, Kibler RD, Goreshnik I, Exposit M, Lore K, Stewart L, Baker D. Nat Commun. 2026 Aug 20;17(1):9945. doi: 10.1038/s41467-026-76740-9. PubMed 42754580.
Backbone
  Vector backbone: pET29
  Vector type: Bacterial Expression
Growth in bacteria
  Bacterial resistance: Kanamycin, 50 μg/mL
  Growth temperature: 37°C
  Growth strain: NEB Stable
  Copy number: Unknown
Gene/Insert
  Gene/Insert name: ccdb
  Species: Synthetic
  Promoter: T7
  Cloning method: Golden Gate
Terms and licenses: Academic/Nonprofit Terms; Industry Terms: Not Available to Industry
Depositor comments: Please visit https://doi.org/10.1101/2025.08.05.668824 for bioRxiv preprint.
How to cite: cwby0008 was a gift from David Baker (Addgene plasmid # 232217 ; http://n2t.net/addgene:232217 ; RRID:Addgene_232217)
