[The description below was written by a language model from this plasmid's Addgene catalogue record and pLannotate feature annotations shown in this document.]
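Description:
cwby0008 is a pET29-based bacterial expression vector built as a Golden Gate assembly (GGA) destination plasmid for cloning designed protein-coding sequences. It is selected with kanamycin through an aph(3')-Ia KanR gene and replicates from a ColE1/pMB1-type origin accompanied by the pBR322 bom region and rop, which moderates copy number; the record lists copy number as unknown. An f1 origin is also present, as are a lacI gene with its own promoter and residual tetracycline-resistance fragments that are backbone remnants rather than functional markers.

The expression cassette runs from a T7 promoter with an adjacent lac operator and the T7 gene 10 ribosome binding site to a T7 terminator, giving IPTG-inducible transcription in hosts that supply T7 RNA polymerase. Between these sits a ccdB counterselection stuffer, preceded by a short ccdA fragment. According to the stated purpose, the stuffer (with its own promoter) is flanked by AGGA and TTCC Golden Gate overhangs, with a start methionine upstream and a His tag followed by SpyTag003 downstream. When an insert replaces the cassette, the toxic gyrase poison CcdB is lost, so only recombinant clones survive in ccdB-sensitive strains, and the cloned open reading frame becomes fused in frame to the C-terminal tags. The feature table detects the His segment as a partial 9xHis match. The following short region is labelled as a SET1 fragment; this probably corresponds to the SpyTag003 sequence, though the annotation does not confirm it. The His tag supports affinity purification, and SpyTag003 allows covalent coupling to SpyCatcher003 partners. The associated publication concerns scaling up experimental characterisation of designed proteins.
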