Features (pLannotate 1.2.2; 20 found; start..end, strand, type, name):
    286..304     +  promoter       T7 promoter: promoter for bacteriophage T7 RNA polymerase
    305..329     +  protein_bind   lac operator: The lac repressor binds to the lac operator to inhibit transcription in E. coli. This inhibition can be relieved by adding lactose or isopropyl-β-D-thiogalactopyranoside (IPTG). lac repressor encoded by lacI
    344..366     +  RBS            RBS: efficient ribosome binding site from bacteriophage T7 gene 10 (Olins and Rangwala, 1989)
    389..460     +  CDS            ccdA (fragment): CCDA_ECO57 - Also known as H, letA. Experimental evidence at protein level: Swiss-Prot protein existence level 1. Antitoxin component of a type II toxin-antitoxin (TA) system which inhibits the post-segregational killing (PSK) of plasmid-free cells, also referred to as a plasmid addiction system. Binds to and blocks the activity of CcdB; will also remove bound CcdB protein from the CcdB-GyrA complex by forming a CcdA-CcdB complex, a process termed rejuvenation. Functions as a transcriptional corepressor for the ccdAB operon, repression also requires CcdB (By similarity). From Escherichia coli
    494..796     +  CDS            ccdB: CCDB_ECOLI - Also known as G, letB, letD. Experimental evidence at protein level: Swiss-Prot protein existence level 1. Toxic component of a type II toxin-antitoxin (TA) system, functioning in plasmid maintainence. Responsible for the post- segregational killing (PSK) of plasmid-free cells, also referred to as a plasmid addiction system. Half-life of over 2 hours. Cell killing by CcdB is accompanied by filamentation, defects in chromosome and plasmid segregation, defects in cell division, formation of anucleate cells, decreased DNA synthesis and plasmid loss. Interferes with the activity of DN
    864..881     +  CDS            9xHis (fragment): 9xHis affinity tag
    894..943     +  CDS            SET1 (fragment): solubility-enhancement tag derived from T7 phage gene 10B
    951..998     +  terminator     T7 terminator: transcription terminator for bacteriophage T7 RNA polymerase
   1035..1463    +  rep_origin     f1 ori (sequence partly withheld): f1 bacteriophage origin of replication; arrow indicates direction of (+) strand synthesis
   1516..1573    +  promoter       AmpR promoter (fragment): bla
   1582..2397    -  CDS            KanR: aminoglycoside phosphotransferase; aph(3')-Ia; confers resistance to kanamycin in bacteria or G418 (Geneticin®) in eukaryotes
   2519..3107    +  rep_origin     ori: high-copy-number ColE1/pMB1/pBR322/pUC origin of replication
   3293..3432    -  misc_feature   bom: basis of mobility region from pBR322
   3534..3725    -  CDS            rop: Rop protein, which maintains plasmids at low copy number; rop
   3742..4122    +  CDS            YPB1_ECOLX: Protein predicted: Swiss-Prot protein existence level 4. From Escherichia coli.
   4194..4485    -  CDS            TcR (fragment): tetracycline efflux protein; tet; confers resistance to tetracycline
   4500..4521    -  protein_bind   CAP binding site: CAP binding activates transcription in the presence of cAMP. E. coli catabolite activator protein
   4534..5616    -  CDS            lacI: lac repressor; lacI; The lac repressor binds to the lac operator to inhibit transcription in E. coli. This inhibition can be relieved by adding lactose or isopropyl-β-D-thiogalactopyranoside (IPTG).
   5617..5694    -  promoter       lacI promoter: lacI
   5702..260     -  CDS            TcR (fragment) (across the origin): tetracycline efflux protein; tet; confers resistance to tetracycline
>Addgene plasmid #232217 | cwby0008 | addgene full sequence | sequence record 491742 | Addgene NGS Result
ACTCCTGCATTAGGAAGCAGCCCAGTAGTAGGTTGAGGCCGTTGAGCACCGCCGCCGCAAGGAATGGTGC
ATGCAAGGAGATGGCGCCCAACAGTCCCCCGGCCACGGGGCCTGCCACCATACCCACGCCGAAACAAGCG
CTCATGAGCCCGAAGTGGCGAGCCCGATCTTCCCCATCGGTGATGTCGGCGATATAGGCGCCAGCAACCG
CACCTGTGGCGCCGGTGATGCCGGCCACGATGCGTCCGGCGTAGAGGATCGAGATCGATCTCGATCCCGC
GAAATTAATACGACTCACTATAGGGGAATTGTGAGCGGATAACAATTCCCCTCTAGAAATAATTTTGTTT
AACTTTAAGAAGGAGATATACATATGTCAGGAGGAGACCGAAAGCGTATTACAGTGACAGTTGACAGCGA
CAGCTATCAGTTGCTCAAGGCATATATGATGTCAATATCTCCGGTCTGGTATGCACAACCAAGAATGAAG
CCCATGCAGTTTAAGGTTTACACCTATAAAAGAGAGAGCCGTTATCGTCTGTTTGTGGATGTACAGAGTG
ATATTATTGACACGCCCGGGCGACGGATGGTGATCCCCCTGGCCAGTGCACGTCTGCTGTCAGATAAAGT
CTCCCGTGAACTTTACCCGGTGGTGCATATCGGGGATGAAAGCTGGCGCATGATGACCACCGATATGGCC
AGTGTGCCGGTTTCCGTTATCGGGGAAGAAGTGGCTGATCTCAGCCACCGCGAAAATGACATCAAAAACG
CCATTAACCTGATGTTCTGGGGAATATGAACGGTCTCGTTCCCGTGGTGTTCCGCACATCGTTATGGTTG
ACGCTTACAAACGTTACAAATCTCACCACCACCACCACCACTAATGAGATCCGGCTGCTAACAAAGCCCG
AAAGGAAGCTGAGTTGGCTGCTGCCACCGCTGAGCAATAACTAGCATAACCCCTTGGGGCCTCTAAACGG
GTCTTGAGGGGTTTTTTGCTGAAAGGAGGAACTATATCCGGATTGGCGAATGGG
[124 nt withheld, positions 1035-1158]
C
[91 nt withheld, positions 1160-1250]
A
[49 nt withheld, positions 1252-1300]
CCTTTGACGTTGGAGTCCACGTTCTTT
[37 nt withheld, positions 1328-1364]
ACCCTATCTCGGTCTATTCTTTTGATTTATAAGGGATTTTGCCGATTTCGGCCTATTGGTTAAAAAATGA
GCTGATTTAACAAAAATTTAACGCGAATTTTAACAAAATATTAACGCTTACAATTTAGGTGGCACTTTTC
GGGGAAATGTGCGCGGAACCCCTATTTGTTTATTTTTCTAAATACATTCAAATATGTATCCGCTCATGAA
TTAATTCTTAGAAAAACTCATCGAGCATCAAATGAAACTGCAATTTATTCATATCAGGATTATCAATACC
ATATTTTTGAAAAAGCCGTTTCTGTAATGAAGGAGAAAACTCACCGAGGCAGTTCCATAGGATGGCAAGA
TCCTGGTATCGGTCTGCGATTCCGACTCGTCCAACATCAATACAACCTATTAATTTCCCCTCGTCAAAAA
TAAGGTTATCAAGTGAGAAATCACCATGAGTGACGACTGAATCCGGTGAGAATGGCAAAAGTTTATGCAT
TTCTTTCCAGACTTGTTCAACAGGCCAGCCATTACGCTCGTCATCAAAATCACTCGCATCAACCAAACCG
TTATTCATTCGTGATTGCGCCTGAGCGAGACGAAATACGCGATCGCTGTTAAAAGGACAATTACAAACAG
GAATCGAATGCAACCGGCGCAGGAACACTGCCAGCGCATCAACAATATTTTCACCTGAATCAGGATATTC
TTCTAATACCTGGAATGCTGTTTTCCCGGGGATCGCAGTGGTGAGTAACCATGCATCATCAGGAGTACGG
ATAAAATGCTTGATGGTCGGAAGAGGCATAAATTCCGTCAGCCAGTTTAGTCTGACCATCTCATCTGTAA
CATCATTGGCAACGCTACCTTTGCCATGTTTCAGAAACAACTCTGGCGCATCGGGCTTCCCATACAATCG
ATAGATTGTCGCACCTGATTGCCCGACATTATCGCGAGCCCATTTATACCCATATAAATCAGCATCCATG
TTGGAATTTAATCGCGGCCTAGAGCAAGACGTTTCCCGTTGAATATGGCTCATAACACCCCTTGTATTAC
TGTTTATGTAAGCAGACAGTTTTATTGTTCATGACCAAAATCCCTTAACGTGAGTTTTCGTTCCACTGAG
CGTCAGACCCCGTAGAAAAGATCAAAGGATCTTCTTGAGATCCTTTTTTTCTGCGCGTAATCTGCTGCTT
GCAAACAAAAAAACCACCGCTACCAGCGGTGGTTTGTTTGCCGGATCAAGAGCTACCAACTCTTTTTCCG
AAGGTAACTGGCTTCAGCAGAGCGCAGATACCAAATACTGTCCTTCTAGTGTAGCCGTAGTTAGGCCACC
ACTTCAAGAACTCTGTAGCACCGCCTACATACCTCGCTCTGCTAATCCTGTTACCAGTGGCTGCTGCCAG
TGGCGATAAGTCGTGTCTTACCGGGTTGGACTCAAGACGATAGTTACCGGATAAGGCGCAGCGGTCGGGC
TGAACGGGGGGTTCGTGCACACAGCCCAGCTTGGAGCGAACGACCTACACCGAACTGAGATACCTACAGC
GTGAGCTATGAGAAAGCGCCACGCTTCCCGAAGGGAGAAAGGCGGACAGGTATCCGGTAAGCGGCAGGGT
CGGAACAGGAGAGCGCACGAGGGAGCTTCCAGGGGGAAACGCCTGGTATCTTTATAGTCCTGTCGGGTTT
CGCCACCTCTGACTTGAGCGTCGATTTTTGTGATGCTCGTCAGGGGGGCGGAGCCTATGGAAAAACGCCA
GCAACGCGGCCTTTTTACGGTTCCTGGCCTTTTGCTGGCCTTTTGCTCACATGTTCTTTCCTGCGTTATC
CCCTGATTCTGTGGATAACCGTATTACCGCCTTTGAGTGAGCTGATACCGCTCGCCGCAGCCGAACGACC
GAGCGCAGCGAGTCAGTGAGCGAGGAAGCGGAAGAGCGCCTGATGCGGTATTTTCTCCTTACGCATCTGT
GCGGTATTTCACACCGCAATGGTGCACTCTCAGTACAATCTGCTCTGATGCCGCATAGTTAAGCCAGTAT
ACACTCCGCTATCGCTACGTGACTGGGTCATGGCTGCGCCCCGACACCCGCCAACACCCGCTGACGCGCC
CTGACGGGCTTGTCTGCTCCCGGCATCCGCTTACAGACAAGCTGTGACCGTCTCCGGGAGCTGCATGTGT
CAGAGGTTTTCACCGTCATCACCGAAACGCGCGAGGCAGCTGCGGTAAAGCTCATCAGCGTGGTCGTGAA
GCGATTCACAGATGTCTGCCTGTTCATCCGCGTCCAGCTCGTTGAGTTTCTCCAGAAGCGTTAATGTCTG
GCTTCTGATAAAGCGGGCCATGTTAAGGGCGGTTTTTTCCTGTTTGGTCACTGATGCCTCCGTGTAAGGG
GGATTTCTGTTCATGGGGGTAATGATACCGATGAAACGAGAGAGGATGCTCACGATACGGGTTACTGATG
ATGAACATGCCCGGTTACTGGAACGTTGTGAGGGTAAACAACTGGCGGTATGGATGCGGCGGGACCAGAG
AAAAATCACTCAGGGTCAATGCCAGCGCTTCGTTAATACAGATGTAGGTGTTCCACAGGGTAGCCAGCAG
CATCCTGCGATGCAGATCCGGAACATAATGGTGCAGGGCGCTGACTTCCGCGTTTCCAGACTTTACGAAA
CACGGAAACCGAAGACCATTCATGTTGTTGCTCAGGTCGCAGACGTTTTGCAGCAGCAGTCGCTTCACGT
TCGCTCGCGTATCGGTGATTCATTCTGCTAACCAGTAAGGCAACCCCGCCAGCCTAGCCGGGTCCTCAAC
GACAGGAGCACGATCATGCGCACCCGTGGGGCCGCCATGCCGGCGATAATGGCCTGCTTCTCGCCGAAAC
GTTTGGTGGCGGGACCAGTGACGAAGGCTTGAGCGAGGGCGTGCAAGATTCCGAATACCGCAAGCGACAG
GCCGATCATCGTCGCGCTCCAGCGAAAGCGGTCCTCGCCGAAAATGACCCAGAGCGCTGCCGGCACCTGT
CCTACGAGTTGCATGATAAAGAAGACAGTCATAAGTGCGGCGACGATAGTCATGCCCCGCGCCCACCGGA
AGGAGCTGACTGGGTTGAAGGCTCTCAAGGGCATCGGTCGAGATCCCGGTGCCTAATGAGTGAGCTAACT
TACATTAATTGCGTTGCGCTCACTGCCCGCTTTCCAGTCGGGAAACCTGTCGTGCCAGCTGCATTAATGA
ATCGGCCAACGCGCGGGGAGAGGCGGTTTGCGTATTGGGCGCCAGGGTGGTTTTTCTTTTCACCAGTGAG
ACGGGCAACAGCTGATTGCCCTTCACCGCCTGGCCCTGAGAGAGTTGCAGCAAGCGGTCCACGCTGGTTT
GCCCCAGCAGGCGAAAATCCTGTTTGATGGTGGTTAACGGCGGGATATAACATGAGCTGTCTTCGGTATC
GTCGTATCCCACTACCGAGATGTCCGCACCAACGCGCAGCCCGGACTCGGTAATGGCGCGCATTGCGCCC
AGCGCCATCTGATCGTTGGCAACCAGCATCGCAGTGGGAACGATGCCCTCATTCAGCATTTGCATGGTTT
GTTGAAAACCGGACATGGCACTCCAGTCGCCTTCCCGTTCCGCTATCGGCTGAATTTGATTGCGAGTGAG
ATATTTATGCCAGCCAGCCAGACGCAGACGCGCCGAGACAGAACTTAATGGGCCCGCTAACAGCGCGATT
TGCTGGTGACCCAATGCGACCAGATGCTCCACGCCCAGTCGCGTACCGTCTTCATGGGAGAAAATAATAC
TGTTGATGGGTGTCTGGTCAGAGACATCAAGAAATAACGCCGGAACATTAGTGCAGGCAGCTTCCACAGC
AATGGCATCCTGGTCATCCAGCGGATAGTTAATGATCAGCCCACTGACGCGTTGCGCGAGAAGATTGTGC
ACCGCCGCTTTACAGGCTTCGACGCCGCTTCGTTCTACCATCGACACCACCACGCTGGCACCCAGTTGAT
CGGCGCGAGATTTAATCGCCGCGACAATTTGCGACGGCGCGTGCAGGGCCAGACTGGAGGTGGCAACGCC
AATCAGCAACGACTGTTTGCCCGCCAGTTGTTGTGCCACGCGGTTGGGAATGTAATTCAGCTCCGCCATC
GCCGCTTCCACTTTTTCCCGCGTTTTCGCAGAAACGTGGCTGGCCTGGTTCACCACGCGGGAAACGGTCT
GATAAGAGACACCGGCATACTCTGCGACATCGTATAACGTTACTGGTTTCACATTCACCACCCTGAATTG
ACTCTCTTCCGGGCGCTATCATGCCATACCGCGAAAGGTTTTGCGCCATTCGATGGTGTCCGGGATCTCG
ACGCTCTCCCTTATGCG
